Addgene plasmid #114975: SERK3/BAK1 BAKNcFus_pECIA2
Purpose: Bait vector SERK3/BAK1 BAKNcFus_pECIA2 should be used with prey vector SERK3/BAK1 BAKNcFus_pECIA14.
Depositing lab: Youssef Belkhadir. Depositing organization: Gregor Mendel Institute of Molecular Plant Biology. Publication: An extracellular network of Arabidopsis leucine-rich repeat receptor kinases. Smakowska-Luzan E, Mott GA, Parys K, Stegmann M, Howton TC, Layeghifard M, Neuhold J, Lehner A, Kong J, Grunwald K, Weinberger N, Satbhai SB, Mayer D, Busch W, Madalinski M, Stolt-Bergner P, Provart NJ, Mukhtar MS, Zipfel C, Desveaux D, Guttman DS, Belkhadir Y. Nature. 2018 Jan 18;553(7688):342-346. doi: 10.1038/nature25184. Epub 2018 Jan 10. PubMed 29320478.
Backbone
  Vector backbone: pECIA2
  Backbone manufacturer: Chris Garcia (Addgene plasmid # 47032)
  Vector type: Insect Expression
Growth in bacteria
  Bacterial resistance: Ampicillin, 100 μg/mL
  Growth temperature: 37°C
  Growth strain: DH5alpha
  Copy number: High Copy
Gene/Insert
  Gene/Insert name: AT4G33430
  Species: A. thaliana (mustard weed)
  Entrez Gene: BAK1 (a.k.a. AT4G33430, ATBAK1, ATSERK3, BRI1-associated receptor kinase, ELG, ELONGATED, F17M5.190, F17M5_190, RECEPTOR KINASES LIKE SERK 10, RKS10, SERK3, SOMATIC EMBRYOGENESIS RECEPTOR-LIKE KINASE 3)
  Promoter: Metallothionein (Copper-Inducible)
  Tag / fusion protein: Fc, V5 and hexahistidine tags (C terminal on backbone)
  Cloning method: Ligation Independent Cloning
Terms and licenses: Academic/Nonprofit Terms; Industry Terms: Not Available to Industry
Depositor comments: Plasmid for secreted expression in Drosophila cell culture by induction via CuSO4. Insert is an extracellular domain of indicated LRR-RK, C-terminally tagged with Fc, V5 and hexahistidine tags. Insert Protein Sequence: MGRVSGNAEGDALSALKNSLADPNKVLQSWDATLVTPCTWFHVTCNSDNSVTRVDLGNANLSGQLVMQLGQLPNLQYLELYSNNITGTIPEQLGNLTELVSLDLYLNNLSGPIPSTLGRLKKLRFL
How to cite: SERK3/BAK1 BAKNcFus_pECIA2 was a gift from Youssef Belkhadir (Addgene plasmid # 114975)
