[The description below was written by a language model from this plasmid's Addgene catalogue record and pLannotate feature annotations shown in this document.]
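Description:
SERK3/BAK1 BAKNcFus_pECIA2 is an insect-cell expression plasmid built on the pECIA2 backbone for secreted production of a plant receptor ectodomain in Drosophila cell culture. It is maintained in E. coli as a high-copy plasmid through a ColE1/pUC-type origin and selected with ampicillin via the β-lactamase gene. The annotation also picks up short remnants of lacZα, lacI, rop, the bom region and the lac promoter/operator. These are leftovers of the cloning-vector lineage and play no part in the expression cassette.

The cassette is driven by the Drosophila metallothionein promoter, which is induced by adding copper sulfate. Downstream, a Drosophila BiP signal sequence directs the product into the secretory pathway. It is followed by a fragment of Arabidopsis thaliana BAK1 (SERK3, AT4G33430), described by the depositor as the extracellular domain of this leucine-rich repeat receptor kinase and inserted by ligation-independent cloning. The ectodomain is fused at its C terminus to a human IgG1 Fc region, then a V5 epitope and a hexahistidine tag. The His tag is listed in the catalogue entry but was not called in the feature table. An SV40 polyadenylation signal lies after the coding region, though it is annotated on the opposite strand.

The record designates this plasmid as the bait vector, to be paired with the corresponding prey construct in pECIA14. Together they are used for pairwise testing of extracellular domain interactions, as part of a survey of the Arabidopsis LRR receptor kinase interaction network. The Fc fusion presumably serves for capture of the secreted bait and the V5 and His tags for detection or purification, although the record does not state their roles.
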