Features (pLannotate 1.2.2; 18 found; start..end, strand, type, name):
     23..449     +  promoter       MT promoter: Drosophila metallothionein promoter
    467..520     +  sig_peptide    BiP signal sequence: Drosophila BiP signal sequence
    527..1123    +  CDS            BAK1 (fragment): BAK1_ARATH - Also known as ELG, SERK3 From Arabidopsis thaliana (Mouse-ear cress).
   1154..1834    +  CDS            IGHG1 (fragment): IGHG1_HUMAN - Experimental evidence at protein level: Swiss-Prot protein existence level 1. Constant region of immunoglobulin heavy chains. Immunoglobulins, also known as antibodies, are membrane-bound or secreted glycoproteins produced by B lymphocytes. In the recognition phase of humoral immunity, the membrane-bound immunoglobulins serve as receptors which, upon binding of a specific antigen, trigger the clonal expansion and differentiation of B lymphocytes into immunoglobulins- secreting plasma cells. Secreted immunoglobulins mediate the effector phase of humoral immunity, which results in
   1853..1894    +  CDS            V5 tag: epitope tag from simian virus 5
   1994..2128    -  polyA_signal   SV40 poly(A) signal: SV40 polyadenylation signal
   2151..2235    -  CDS            large T antigen (fragment): large T antigen from SV40 (simian virus 40)
   2235..2259    +  misc_feature   MCS (fragment): pUC18/19 multiple cloning site
   2296..2312    -  protein_bind   lac operator: The lac repressor binds to the lac operator to inhibit transcription in E. coli. This inhibition can be relieved by adding lactose or isopropyl-β-D-thiogalactopyranoside (IPTG). lac repressor encoded by lacI
   2320..2350    -  promoter       lac promoter: promoter for the E. coli lac operon
   2365..2386    -  protein_bind   CAP binding site: CAP binding activates transcription in the presence of cAMP. E. coli catabolite activator protein
   2399..2491    -  CDS            lacI (fragment): lac repressor; lacI; The lac repressor binds to the lac operator to inhibit transcription in E. coli. This inhibition can be relieved by adding lactose or isopropyl-β-D-thiogalactopyranoside (IPTG).
   2674..3262    -  rep_origin     ori: high-copy-number ColE1/pMB1/pBR322/pUC origin of replication
   3433..4293    -  CDS            AmpR: β-lactamase; bla; confers resistance to ampicillin, carbenicillin, and related antibiotics
   4294..4398    -  promoter       AmpR promoter: bla
   4493..4528    +  CDS            rop (fragment): Rop protein, which maintains plasmids at low copy number; rop
   4630..4729    +  misc_feature   bom (fragment): basis of mobility region from pBR322
   4735..21      -  CDS            lacZα (fragment) (across the origin): LacZα fragment of β-galactosidase; lacZ fragment
>Addgene plasmid #114975 | SERK3/BAK1 BAKNcFus_pECIA2 | addgene full sequence | sequence record 298743 | Addgene NGS Result
GTAAAACGACGGCCAGTGAATTAATTCGTTGCAGGACAGGATGTGGTGCCCGATGTGACTAGCTCTTTGC
TGCAGGCCGTCCTATCCTCTGGTTCCGATAAGAGACCCAGAACTCCGGCCCCCCACCGCCCACCGCCACC
CCCATACATATGTGGTACGCAAGTAAGAGTGCCTGCGCATGCCCCATGTGCCCCACCAAGAGCTTTGCAT
CCCATACAAGTCCCCAAAGTGGAGAACCGAACCAATTCTTCGCGGGCAGAACAAAAGCTTCTGCACACGT
CTCCACTCGAATTTGGAGCCGGCCGGCGTGTGCAAAAGAGGTGAATCGAACGAAAGACCCGTGTGTAAAG
CCGCGTTTCCAAAATGTATAAAACCGAGAGCATCTGGCCAATGTGCATCAGTTGTGGTCAGCAGCAAAAT
CAAGTGAATCATCTCAGTGCAACTAAAGGGGGGATCCGATCTCAATATGAAGTTATGCATATTACTGGCC
GTCGTGGCCTTTGTTGGCCTCTCGCTCGGGATGGGTCGTGTGTCCGGAAACGCTGAGGGCGACGCTCTGT
CCGCTCTGAAGAACTCCCTGGCTGACCCCAACAAGGTGCTGCAGTCCTGGGACGCTACCCTGGTCACTCC
CTGCACCTGGTTCCACGTGACCTGCAACTCCGACAACTCCGTGACCCGTGTGGACCTGGGCAACGCTAAC
CTGTCTGGCCAGCTGGTCATGCAGCTGGGACAGCTGCCCAACCTGCAGTACCTCGAGCTGTACTCCAACA
ACATCACCGGCACCATCCCCGAGCAGCTGGGCAACCTGACTGAGCTGGTGTCCCTGGACCTGTACCTGAA
CAACCTGTCCGGTCCCATCCCCTCCACCCTGGGTCGTCTGAAGAAGCTGCGTTTCCTGCGTCTGAACAAC
AACTCCCTGTCCGGCGAGATCCCCCGTTCCCTGACTGCTGTGCTGACCCTGCAAGTGCTGGACTTGTCCA
ACAACCCCCTGACTGGCGACATCCCTGTGAACGGTTCCTTCTCCCTGTTCACCCCCATCAGCTTCGCTAA
CACCAAGCTGACCCCCCTGCCCGCTTCACCCCCTCCTCCAATCTCTCCTACCCCTCCATCCCCCGCTGGT
TCCCTGGAGGTGCTGTTCCAGGGACCAGGGAGCGACAAAACTCACACATGCCCACCGTGCCCAGCACCTG
AACTCCTGGGGGGACCGTCAGTCTTCCTCTTCCCCCCAAAACCCAAGGACACCCTCATGATCTCCCGGAC
CCCTGAGGTCACATGCGTGGTGGTGGACGTGAGCCACGAAGACCCTGAGGTCAAGTTCAACTGGTACGTG
GACGGCGTGGAGGTGCATAATGCCAAGACAAAGCCGCGGGAGGAGCAGTACAACAGCACGTACCGTGTGG
TCAGCGTCCTCACCGTCCTGCACCAGGACTGGCTGAATGGCAAGGAGTACAAGTGCAAGGTCTCCAACAA
AGCCCTCCCAGCCCCCATCGAGAAAACCATCTCCAAAGCCAAAGGGCAGCCCCGAGAACCACAGGTGTAC
ACCCTGCCCCCATCCCGGGAGGAGATGACCAAGAACCAGGTCAGCCTGACCTGCCTGGTCAAAGGCTTCT
ATCCCAGCGACATCGCCGTGGAGTGGGAGAGCAATGGGCAGCCGGAGAACAACTACAAGACCACGCCTCC
CGTGCTGGACTCCGACGGCTCCTTCTTCCTCTACAGCAAGCTCACCGTGGACAAGAGCAGGTGGCAGCAG
GGGAACGTCTTCTCATGCTCCGTGATGCATGAGGGTCTGCACAACCACTACACGCAGAAGAGCCTCTCCC
TGTCTCCGGGTAAATCTAGAGGGCCCTTCGAAGGTAAGCCTATCCCTAACCCTCTCCTCGGTCTCGATTC
TACGCGTACCGGTCATCATCACCATCACCATTGAGTTTAAACCCGCTGATCAGCCTCGACTGTGCCTTCT
AAGGCCTGAGCTCGCTGATCAGCCTCGATCGAGGATCCAGACATGATAAGATACATTGATGAGTTTGGAC
AAACCACAACTAGAATGCAGTGAAAAAAATGCTTTATTTGTGAAATTTGTGATGCTATTGCTTTATTTGT
AACCATTATAAGCTGCAATAAACAAGTTAACAACAACAATTGCATTCATTTTATGTTTCAGGTTCAGGGG
GAGGTGTGGGAGGTTTTTTAAAGCAAGTAAAACCTCTACAAATGTGGTATGGCTGATTATGATCAGTCGA
CCTGCAGGCATGCAAGCTTGGCGTAATCATGGTCATAGCTGTTTCCTGTGTGAAATTGTTATCCGCTCAC
AATTCCACACAACATACGAGCCGGAAGCATAAAGTGTAAAGCCTGGGGTGCCTAATGAGTGAGCTAACTC
ACATTAATTGCGTTGCGCTCACTGCCCGCTTTCCAGTCGGGAAACCTGTCGTGCCAGCTGCATTAATGAA
TCGGCCAACGCGCGGGGAGAGGCGGTTTGCGTATTGGGCGCTCTTCCGCTTCCTCGCTCACTGACTCGCT
GCGCTCGGTCGTTCGGCTGCGGCGAGCGGTATCAGCTCACTCAAAGGCGGTAATACGGTTATCCACAGAA
TCAGGGGATAACGCAGGAAAGAACATGTGAGCAAAAGGCCAGCAAAAGGCCAGGAACCGTAAAAAGGCCG
CGTTGCTGGCGTTTTTCCATAGGCTCCGCCCCCCTGACGAGCATCACAAAAATCGACGCTCAAGTCAGAG
GTGGCGAAACCCGACAGGACTATAAAGATACCAGGCGTTTCCCCCTGGAAGCTCCCTCGTGCGCTCTCCT
GTTCCGACCCTGCCGCTTACCGGATACCTGTCCGCCTTTCTCCCTTCGGGAAGCGTGGCGCTTTCTCATA
GCTCACGCTGTAGGTATCTCAGTTCGGTGTAGGTCGTTCGCTCCAAGCTGGGCTGTGTGCACGAACCCCC
CGTTCAGCCCGACCGCTGCGCCTTATCCGGTAACTATCGTCTTGAGTCCAACCCGGTAAGACACGACTTA
TCGCCACTGGCAGCAGCCACTGGTAACAGGATTAGCAGAGCGAGGTATGTAGGCGGTGCTACAGAGTTCT
TGAAGTGGTGGCCTAACTACGGCTACACTAGAAGAACAGTATTTGGTATCTGCGCTCTGCTGAAGCCAGT
TACCTTCGGAAAAAGAGTTGGTAGCTCTTGATCCGGCAAACAAACCACCGCTGGTAGCGGTGGTTTTTTT
GTTTGCAAGCAGCAGATTACGCGCAGAAAAAAAGGATCTCAAGAAGATCCTTTGATCTTTTCTACGGGGT
CTGACGCTCAGTGGAACGAAAACTCACGTTAAGGGATTTTGGTCATGAGATTATCAAAAAGGATCTTCAC
CTAGATCCTTTTAAATTAAAAATGAAGTTTTAAATCAATCTAAAGTATATATGAGTAAACTTGGTCTGAC
AGTTACCAATGCTTAATCAGTGAGGCACCTATCTCAGCGATCTGTCTATTTCGTTCATCCATAGTTGCCT
GACTCCCCGTCGTGTAGATAACTACGATACGGGAGGGCTTACCATCTGGCCCCAGTGCTGCAATGATACC
GCGAGACCCACGCTCACCGGCTCCAGATTTATCAGCAATAAACCAGCCAGCCGGAAGGGCCGAGCGCAGA
AGTGGTCCTGCAACTTTATCCGCCTCCATCCAGTCTATTAATTGTTGCCGGGAAGCTAGAGTAAGTAGTT
CGCCAGTTAATAGTTTGCGCAACGTTGTTGCCATTGCTACAGGCATCGTGGTGTCACGCTCGTCGTTTGG
TATGGCTTCATTCAGCTCCGGTTCCCAACGATCAAGGCGAGTTACATGATCCCCCATGTTGTGCAAAAAA
GCGGTTAGCTCCTTCGGTCCTCCGATCGTTGTCAGAAGTAAGTTGGCCGCAGTGTTATCACTCATGGTTA
TGGCAGCACTGCATAATTCTCTTACTGTCATGCCATCCGTAAGATGCTTTTCTGTGACTGGTGAGTACTC
AACCAAGTCATTCTGAGAATAGTGTATGCGGCGACCGAGTTGCTCTTGCCCGGCGTCAATACGGGATAAT
ACCGCGCCACATAGCAGAACTTTAAAAGTGCTCATCATTGGAAAACGTTCTTCGGGGCGAAAACTCTCAA
GGATCTTACCGCTGTTGAGATCCAGTTCGATGTAACCCACTCGTGCACCCAACTGATCTTCAGCATCTTT
TACTTTCACCAGCGTTTCTGGGTGAGCAAAAACAGGAAGGCAAAATGCCGCAAAAAAGGGAATAAGGGCG
ACACGGAAATGTTGAATACTCATACTCTTCCTTTTTCAATATTATTGAAGCATTTATCAGGGTTATTGTC
TCATGAGCGGATACATATTTGAATGTATTTAGAAAAATAAACAAATAGGGGTTCCGCGCACATTTCCCCG
AAAAGTGCCACCTGACGTCTAAGAAACCATTATTATCATGACATTAACCTATAAAAATAGGCGTATCACG
AGGCCCTTTCGTCTCGCGCGTTTCGGTGATGACGGTGAAAACCTCTGACACATGCAGCTCCCGGAGACGG
TCACAGCTTGTCTGTAAGCGGATGCCGGGAGCAGACAAGCCCGTCAGGGCGCGTCAGCGGGTGTTGGCGG
GTGTCGGGGCTGGCTTAACTATGCGGCATCAGAGCAGATTGTACTGAGAGTGCACCATATGCGGTGTGAA
ATACCGCACAGATGCGTAAGGAGAAAATACCGCATCAGGCGCCATTCGCCATTCAGGCTGCGCAACTGTT
GGGAAGGGCGATCGGTGCGGGCCTCTTCGCTATTACGCCAGCTGGCGAAAGGGGGATGTGCTGCAAGGCG
ATTAAGTTGGGTAACGCCAGGGTTTTCCCAGTCACGACGTT
