>Addgene plasmid #114975 | SERK3/BAK1 BAKNcFus_pECIA2 | depositor partial sequence | sequence record 216677 | insert
TGAATTCACTCTCAGTGCACTAAGGGGGGATCCGATCTCAATATGAAGTTATGCATATTACTGGCCGTCG
TGGCCTTTGTTGGCCTCTCGCTCGGGATGGGTCGTGTGTCCGGAAACGCTGAGGGCGACGCTCTGTCCGC
TCTGAAGAACTCCCTGGCTGACCCCAACAAGGTGCTGCAGTCCTGGGACGCTACCCTGGTCACTCCCTGC
ACCTGGTTCCACGTGACCTGCAACTCCGACAACTCCGTGACCCGTGTGGACCTGGGCAACGCTAACCTGT
CTGGCCAGCTGGTCATGCAGCTGGGACAGCTGCCCAACCTGCAGTACCTCGAGCTGTACTCCAACAACAT
CACCGGCACCATCCCCGAGCAGCTGGGCAACCTGACTGAGCTGGTGTCCCTGGACCTGTACCTGAACAAC
CTGTCCGGTCCCATCCCCTCCACCCTGGGTCGTCTGAAGAAGCTGCGTTTCCTGCGTCTGAACAACAACT
CCCTGTCCGGCGAGATCCCCCGTTCCCTGACTGCTGTGCTGACCCTGCAAGTGCTGGACTTGTCCAACAA
CCCCCTGACTGGCGACATCCCTGTGAACGGTTCCTTCTCCCTGTTCACCCCCATCAGCTTCGCTAACACC
AAGCTGACCCCCCTGCCCGCTTCACCCCCTCCTCCAATCTCTCCTACCCCTCCATCCCCCGCTGGTTCCC
TGGAGGTGCTGTTCCAGGGACCAGGGAGCGACAAAACTCACACATGCCCACCGTGCCCAGCACCTGAACT
CCTGGGGGGACCGTCAGTCTTCCTCTTCCCCCCAAAACCCAAGGACACCCTCATGATCTCCCGGACCCCT
GAGGTCACATGCGTGGTGGTGGACGTGAGCCACGAAGACCCTGAGGTCAAGTTCAACTGGTACGTGGACG
GCGTGGAGGTGCATAATGCCAAGACAAAGCCGCGGGAGGAGCAGTACAACAGCACGTACCGTGTGGTCAG
CGTCCTCACCGTCCTGCACCAGGACTGGCTGATGGCAAGGAGTACAAGTGCAAGGTCTCCAACAAAGCCC
TCCCAGCCTCCATCGAGAAAACCATCTCAAGTCAAGGGCAGCCCCGAGACACAGGTGTTACACCCTGCCC
CATCCGGGAGGAGAATGACCAGAAACCA
